Addgene plasmid #57985: mTagRFP-CytERM-N-17
Purpose: Localization: Endoplasmic Reticulum, Excitation: 555, Emission: 584
Depositing lab: Michael Davidson. Depositing organization: Florida State University, Tallahassee.
Backbone
  Vector backbone: mTagRFP-N1
  Backbone size w/o insert (bp): 4750
  Vector type: Mammalian Expression
  Selectable markers: Neomycin (select with G418)
Growth in bacteria
  Bacterial resistance: Kanamycin, 50 μg/mL
  Growth temperature: 37°C
  Growth strain: DH5alpha
  Copy number: High Copy
Gene/Insert
  Gene/Insert name: CytERM (alt names: Cytochrome p450; XP_002718572.2)
  Promoter: CMV
  Tag / fusion protein: mTagRFP (C terminal on backbone)
  Cloning method: Unknown
  Sequencing primers: 5′ CMV-F; 3′ SV40pA-R
Terms and licenses: Academic/Nonprofit Terms; Industry Terms
Depositor comments: Cytochrome p450 . Excitation = 555; Emission = 584
How to cite: mTagRFP-CytERM-N-17 was a gift from Michael Davidson (Addgene plasmid # 57985 ; http://n2t.net/addgene:57985 ; RRID:Addgene_57985)
