[The description below was written by a language model from this plasmid's Addgene catalogue record.]
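Description:
mTagRFP-CytERM-N-17 is a mammalian expression plasmid built on the mTagRFP-N1 backbone (about 4.75 kb without the insert), an N1-style fluorescent protein fusion vector in which a targeting sequence or gene of interest is placed upstream of the fluorescent protein. It is maintained in E. coli as a high-copy plasmid under kanamycin selection, and it carries a neomycin resistance marker that allows G418 selection of stably transfected mammalian cells. The record does not include a feature table, so the specific origins of replication and polyadenylation elements are not itemised. The listed 3′ sequencing primer does suggest an SV40 polyadenylation signal downstream of the fusion.

The insert, CytERM, is derived from cytochrome P450 and is expressed from the CMV promoter, a strong constitutive promoter in most mammalian cell types. mTagRFP is fused to the C terminus of the CytERM sequence, so the cytochrome P450-derived portion sits at the N terminus of the fusion and directs it to the endoplasmic reticulum, which is the localization stated in the record. The "17" in the name may denote the linker length between the two parts, but the record does not say so, nor does it give the source species or the exact extent of the cytochrome P450 fragment.

The construct serves as a red fluorescent marker for the endoplasmic reticulum in live or fixed mammalian cells, with an excitation maximum of 555 nm and emission at 584 nm. It is suited to organelle labelling and to multicolour imaging with spectrally distinct fluorescent proteins.
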