>Addgene plasmid #57985 | mTagRFP-CytERM-N-17 | depositor partial sequence | sequence record 89134 | insert sequence
ATCCGCTAGCGCTACCGGGACTCAGATCTGGTACCCCTTGCAGCTTCCAGTTGTCAGGAAGAGAAGGCTC
CCATGGATCCTGTGGTGGTGCTGGGGCTCTGTCTCTCCTGTTTGCTTCTCCTTTCACTCTGGAAACAGAG
CTATGGGGGAGGGAAGCTTCGAATTCTGCAGTCGACGGTACCGCGGGCCCGGGATCCACCGGTCGCCACC
ATGGTGTCTAAGGGCGAAGAGCTGATTAAGGAGAACATGCACATGAAGCTGTACATGGAGGGCACCGTGA
ACAACCACCACTTCAAGTGCACATCCGAGGGCGAAGGCAAGCCCTACGAGGGCACCCAGACCATGAGAAT
CAAGGTGGTCGAGGGCGGCCCTCTCCCCTTCGCCTTCGACATCCTGGCTACCAGCTTCATGTACGGCAGC
AGAACCTTCATCAACCACACCCAGGGCATCCCCGACTTCTTTAAGCAGTCCTTCCCTGAGGGCTTCACAT
GGGAGAGAGTCACCACATACGAAGACGGGGGCGTGCTGACCGCTACCCAGGACACCAGCCTCCAGGACGG
CTGCCTCATCTACAACGTCAAGATCAGAGGGGTGAACTTCCCATCCAACGGCCCTGTGATGCAGAAGAAA
ACACTCGGCTGGGAGGCCAACACCGAGATGCTGTACCCCGCTGACGGCGGCCTGGAAGGCAGAAGCGACA
TGGCCCTGAAGCTCGTGGGCGGGGGCCACCTGATCTGCAACTTCAAGACCACATACAGATCCAAGAAACC
CGCTAAGAACCTCAAGATGCCCGGCGTCTACTATGTGGACCACAGACTGGAAAGAATCAAGGAGGCCGAC
AAAGAGACCTACGTCGAGCAGCACGAGGTGGCTGTGGCCAGATACTGCGACCTCCCTAGCAAACTGGGGC
ACAAACTTAATTGAGCGGCCGCGACTCTAGATCATAATCAGCCATACCACATTTGTAGAGGTTTTACTTG
CTTTAAAAACCTCCCACACCTCCCCCTGAACCTGAAACATAAAATGATGCAATGTGTGTACTTGTTTATG
CAGCTATATGCTACA
