>Addgene plasmid #57985 | mTagRFP-CytERM-N-17 | addgene partial sequence | sequence record 101933 | mTagBFP-R 5'-gtgccctccatgtacagctt-3'
GACACCATGGTGGCGACCGGTGGATCCCGGGCCCGCGGTACCGTCGACTGCAGAATTCGAAGCTTCCCTC
CCCCATAGCTCTGTTTCCAGAGTGAAAGGAGAAGCAAACAGGAGAGACAGAGCCCCAGCACCACCACAGG
ATCCATGGGAGCCTTCTCTTCCTGACAACTGGAAGCTGCAAGGGGTACCAGATCTGAGTCCGGTAGCGCT
AGCGGATCTGACGGTTCACTAAACCAGCTCTGCTTATATAGACCTCCCACCGTACACGCCTACCGCCCAT
TTGCGTCAATGGGGCGGAGTTGTTACGACATTTTGGAAAGTCCCGTTGATTTTGGTGCCAAAACAAACTC
CCATTGACGTCAATGGGGTGGAGACTTGGAAATCCCCGTGAGTCAAACCGCTATCCACGCCCATTGATGT
ACTGCCAAAACCGCATCACCATGGTAATAGCGATGACTAATACGTAGATGTACTGCCAAGTAGGAAAGTC
CCATAAGGTCATGTACTGGGCATAATGCCAGGCGGGCCATTTACCGTCATTGACGTCAATAGGGGGCGTA
CTTGGCATATGATACACTTGATGTACTGCCAAGTGGGCAGTTTACCGTAAATACTCCACCCATTGACGTC
AATGGAAAGTCCCTATTGGCGTTACTATGGGAACATACGTCATTATTGACGTCAATGGGCGGGGGTCGTT
GGGCGGTCAGCCAGGCGGGCCATTTACCGTAAGTTATGTAACGCGGAACTCCATATATGGGCTATGAACT
AATGACCCCGTAATTGATTACTATTAATAACTAATGCATGGCGGTAATACGGTTATCCACAGAATCAGG
